>Addgene plasmid #204741 | p194-RV-CAG-dio-mScarlet-T2A-Brn2 | addgene full sequence | sequence record 405331 | Addgene NGS Result
TGACGCAAATGGGCGGTAGGCGTGTACGGTGGGAGGTCTATATAAGCAGAGCTCAATAAAAGAGCCCACA
ACCCCTCACTCGGGGCGCCAGTCCTCCGATTGACTGAGTCGCCCGGGTACCCGTATTCCCAATAAAGCCT
CTTGCTGTTTGCATCCGAATCGTGGTCTCGCTGTTCCTTGGGAGGGTCTCCTCTGAGTGATTGACTACCC
ACGACGGGGGTCTTTCATTTGGGGGCTCGTCCGGGATTTGGAGACCCCTGCCCAGGGACCACCGACCCAC
CACCGGGAGGTAAGCTGGCCAGCAACTTATCTGTGTCTGTCCGATTGTCTAGTGTCTATGTTTGATGTTA
TGCGCCTGCGTCTGTACTAGTTAGCTAACTAGCTCTGTATCTGGCGGACCCGTGGTGGAACTGACGAGTT
CTGAACACCCGGCCGCAACCCTGGGAGACGTCCCAGGGACTTTGGGGGCCGTTTTTGTGGCCCGACCTGA
GGAAGGGAGTCGATGTGGAATCCGACCCCGTCAGGATATGTGGTTCTGGTAGGAGACGAGAACCTAAAAC
AGTTCCCGCCTCCGTCTGAATTTTTGCTTTCGGTTTGGAACCGAAGCCGCGCGTCTTGTCTGCTGCAGCG
CTGCAGCATCGTTCTGTGTTGTCTCTGTCTGACTGTGTTTCTGTATTTGTCTGAAAATTAGGGCCAGACT
GTTACCACTCCCTTAAGTTTGACCTTAGGTCACTGGAAAGATGTCGAGCGGATCGCTCACAACCAGTCGG
TAGATGTCAAGAAGAGACGTTGGGTTACCTTCTGCTCTGCAGAATGGCCAACCTTTAACGTCGGATGGCC
GCGAGACGGCACCTTTAACCGAGACCTCATCACCCAGGTTAAGATCAAGGTCTTTTCACCTGGCCCGCAT
GGACACCCAGACCAGGTCCCCTACATCGTGACCTGGGAAGCCTTGGCTTTTGACCCCCCTCCCTGGGTCA
AGCCCTTTGTACACCCTAAGCCTCCGCCTCCTCTTCCTCCATCCGCCCCGTCTCTCCCCCTTGAACCTCC
TCGTTCGACCCCGCCTCGATCCTCCCTTTATCCAGCCCTCACTCCTTCTCTAGGCGCCGGAATTCGATGT
CGACATTGATTATTGACTAGTTATTAATAGTAATCAATTACGGGGTCATTAGTTCATAGCCCATATATGG
AGTTCCGCGTTACATAACTTACGGTAAATGGCCCGCCTGGCTGACCGCCCAACGACCCCCGCCCATTGAC
GTCAATAATGACGTATGTTCCCATAGTAACGCCAATAGGGACTTTCCATTGACGTCAATGGGTGGAGTAT
TTACGGTAAACTGCCCACTTGGCAGTACATCAAGTGTATCATATGCCAAGTACGCCCCCTATTGACGTCA
ATGACGGTAAATGGCCCGCCTGGCATTATGCCCAGTACATGACCTTATGGGACTTTCCTACTTGGCAGTA
CATCTACGTATTAGTCATCGCTATTACCATGGTCGAGGTGAGCCCCACGTTCTGCTTCACTCTCCCCATC
TCCCCCCCCTCCCCACCCCCAATTTTGTATTTATTTATTTTTTAATTATTTTGTGCAGCGATGGGGGCGG
GGGGGGGGGGGGGCGCGCGCCAGGCGGGGCGGGGCGGGGCGAGGGGCGGGGCGGGGCGAGGCGGAGAGGT
GCGGCGGCAGCCAATCAGAGCGGCGCGCTCCGAAAGTTTCCTTTTATGGCGAGGCGGCGGCGGCGGCGGC
CCTATAAAAAGCGAAGCGCGCGGCGGGCGGGAGTCGCTGCGCGCTGCCTTCGCCCCGTGCCCCGCTCCGC
CGCCGCCTCGCGCCGCCCGCCCCGGCTCTGACTGACCGCGTTACTCCCACAGGTGAGCGGGCGGGACGGC
CCTTCTCCTCCGGGCTGTAATTAGCGCTTGGTTTAATGACGGCTTGTTTCTTTTCTGTGGCTGCGTGAAA
GCCTTGAGGGGCTCCGGGAGGGCCCTTTGTGCGGGGGGAGCGGCTCGGGGGGTGCGTGCGTGTGTGTGTG
CGTGGGGAGCGCCGCGTGCGGCTCCGCGCTGCCCGGCGGCTGTGAGCGCTGCGGGCGCGGCGCGGGGCTT
TGTGCGCTCCGCAGTGTGCGCGAGGGGAGCGCGGCCGGGGGCGGTGCCCCGCGGTGCGGGGGGGGCTGCG
AGGGGAACAAAGGCTGCGTGCGGGGTGTGTGCGTGGGGGGGTGAGCAGGGGGTGTGGGCGCGTCGGTCGG
GCTGCAACCCCCCCTGCACCCCCCTCCCCGAGTTGCTGAGCACGGCCCGGCTTCGGGTGCGGGGCTCCGT
ACGGGGGGTGGCGGCAGGTGGGGGTGCCGGGCGGGGCGGGGCCGCCTCGGGCCGGGGAGGGCTCGGGGGA
GGGGCGCGGCGGCCCCCGGAGCGCCGGCGGCTGTCGAGGCGCGGCGAGCCGCAGCCATTGCCTTTTATGG
TAATCGTGCGAGAGGGCGCAGGGACTTCCTTTGTCCCAAATCTGTGCGGAGCCGAAATCTGGGAGGCGCC
GCCGCACCCCCTCTAGCGGGCGCGGGGCGAAGCGGTGCGGCGCCGGCAGGAAGGAAATGGGCGGGGAGGG
CCTTCGTGCGTCGCCGCGCCGCCGTCCCCTTCTCCCTCTCCAGCCTCGGGGCTGTCCGCGGGGGGACGGC
TGCCTTCGGGGGGGACGGGGCAGGGCGGGGTTCGGCTTCTGGCGTGTGACCGGCGGCTCTAGAGCCTCTG
CTAACCATGTTCATGCCTTCTTCTTTTTCCTACAGCTCCTGGGCAACGTGCTGGTTATTGTGCTGTCTCA
TCATTTTGGCAAAGAATTCGCTAGCGGATCCGGAATAACTTCGTATAGGATACTTTATACGAAGTTATGC
AGAATGGTAGCTGGATTGTAGCTGCTATTAGCAATATGAAACCTCTTAATAACTTCGTATAGCATACATT
ATACGAAGTTATTTAATTAATCACTGGACGGGCGTCTGCACCCCGTGGTGTGGTGGAGTGTCCCTACTCC
CCCCGTACACATCCTCGGCGCCCGGCAGAGTCCCTCCGGGAGGGGTCATCCTTTTCTCTTTCTGTCTCCT
GTTACAAAACCAAACTCTCACCACCTCCTTCTCCAGCTGTAAGCTGTCCGCGAGGGAGGTGATCTCCTGG
GCCGAGGGCTTGGGGCATTTGAGGAAATGGCTCTCCAGAGCCCCCTTGACGCTCACCTCGATGGAGGTCC
GCTTTTTCCGCTTGCGCCCTTGCGCTGCGATCTTGTCTATGCTCGTGGGGCTGCCCGAGGACGAGTCCGC
CTCCTCCAACCACTTGTTCAACAAAGGCTTCAGCTTGCACATGTTCTTGAAGCTCAGCTGCAGGGCCTCA
AACCTGCAGATGGTGGTCTGCGAGAACACGTTGCCATACAGGGTGCCCAGAGCCAGCCCCACGTCCGCTT
GGGTAAATCCCAGTTTGATCCGCCGCTGCTTGAACTGCTTGGCGAACTGCTCCAGGTCGTCCGAGGTCGG
CGTGTCCTCGTCCGAGTGCGGGTCGTGGTGCGCGCCTGGGTGGCCAGGCGGACCCTGCGGGGGCGGCGGG
GGCGGCGGCTGCTGGTGTGGGTGCGAGTGCGGGTGCGGGTGGTGGTCGGCATGGTGTGGCTCGTCGTGCG
CGTCCCGCAGGCCGTGGTGGTGCAGACCGGCCGGCTGCCCGCCGGCGCCCAGCATGCCGTTCACCGTGAA
GCTGGGCTGCGAGTAGAGCAAGCCGCCGTTGGACGCTCCCATGGAGGGTGGGAGGTGCGCTGCAGCCGCC
GCGCTCCGCCATGCCCCGGGTCCCGGGTGGTGGTTAGCGGCGTGGTGCACCAGATGCGGCGGCCGCTGTT
GCTGCTGCTGCTGCTGCTGTTGCTGCTGTTGCTGCTGCTGTTGCTGTTGCTGCTGCTGATGCTGCTGCTG
CAGGGCGCCTGGCCCGTGCAGCTCGTCTCCGCGGCCGCCCTGCTGCACCACCACCGAGGGCTTGATGTCC
GGCTGGCCCAGGGGGCTGGTGGACCACGGGGAGCCGTCGCCGCCGCCCCCGCCGCCGCCCCCGCCCCCCC
CGCCGCCGCCACCGCCCCCGCCGCCGCCGCCGTGGGACAGCGCGGTGATCCACTGGTGAGCGTGGCTGAG
CGGGTGTCCGTTGCTCTGCAGAGCGCCGTAGTCGCCCTGCACCAGGCTCTGCGCTTCGCGGTAGCCCCCC
GCGCCCTGCTGCATGCCGCCGGGCGGCTCGGCGTGCACGATGGAGGCGCTGGAGGTGAGCAGGCTGTAGT
GGTTAGACGCTGCGGTCGCCATCTCGAGAGGGCCGGGATTCTCTTCCACGTCTCCGCATGTCAGAAGACT
TCCTCTGCCCTCCTTGTACAGCTCGTCCATGCCGCCGGTGGAGTGGCGGCCCTCGGAGCGTTCGTACTGT
TCCACCACGGTGTAGTCCTCGTTGTGGGAGGTGATGTCCAACTTGCGGTCGACGTTGTAGGCGCCGGGCA
TCTGCACGGGCTTCTTGGCCTTGTAGGTGGTCTTGAAGTCCGCCAGGTAGCGGCCGCCGTCCTTCAGGCG
CAGGGCCATCTTAATGTCGCCCTTCAGCACGCCGTCCTCGGGGTACAACCGCTCGGTGGACGCTTCCCAG
CCCATTGTCTTCTTCTGCATTACGGGGCCGTCAGGAGGGAAGTTGGTGCCGCGGAGCTTCACCTTGTAGA
TCAGGGTGCCGTCCTCCAGGGAGGTGTCCTGGGTCACGGTCACGGCGCCGCCGTCCTCGAAGTTCATCAC
GCGCTCCCACTTGAAGCCCTCGGGGAAGGACTGCTTATAGTAGTCGGGGATGTCGGCGGGGTGCTTGATG
AAGGCCCTGGAGCCGTACATGAACTGAGGGGACAGGATGTCCCAGGAGAAGGGCAGGGGGCCACCCTTGG
TCACCTTCAGCTTGGCGGTCTGGGTGCCCTCGTAGGGGCGGCCCTCGCCCTCGCCCTCGATCTCGAACTC
GTGGCCGTTCATGGAGCCCTCCATGTGCACCTTGAACCGCATGAACTCCTTGATCACTGCCTCGCCCTTG
CTCACCATGATCTTTTGGTCCTCATCATTCTTTTCAACCTGTTTGGTTCTTCTCATACAGCACAGCATGG
TGGCGCGCCGCGATAACTTCGTATAAAGTATCCTATACGAAGTTATTTGCCTTAACCCAGAAATTATCAC
TGTTATTCTTTAGAATGGTGCAAAGAATAACTTCGTATAATGTATGCTATACGAAGTTATGTTTAAACCA
ATCAACCTCTGGATTACAAAATTTGTGAAAGATTGACTGGTATTCTTAACTATGTTGCTCCTTTTACGCT
ATGTGGATACGCTGCTTTAATGCCTTTGTATCATGCTATTGCTTCCCGTATGGCTTTCATTTTCTCCTCC
TTGTATAAATCCTGGTTGCTGTCTCTTTATGAGGAGTTGTGGCCCGTTGTCAGGCAACGTGGCGTGGTGT
GCACTGTGTTTGCTGACGCAACCCCCACTGGTTGGGGCATTGCCACCACCTGTCAGCTCCTTTCCGGGAC
TTTCGCTTTCCCCCTCCCTATTGCCACGGCGGAACTCATCGCCGCCTGCCTTGCCCGCTGCTGGACAGGG
GCTCGGCTGTTGGGCACTGACAATTCCGTGGTGTTGTCGGGGAAGCTGACGTCCTTTCCATGGCTGCTCG
CCTGTGTTGCCACCTGGATTCTGCGCGGGACGTCCTTCTGCTACGTCCCTTCGGCCCTCAATCCAGCGGA
CCTTCCTTCCCGCGGCCTGCTGCCGGCTCTGCGGCCTCTTCCGCGTCTTCGCCTTCGCCCTCAGACGAGT
CGGATCTCCCTTTGGGCCGCCTCCCCGCCTGGAATTCGAGCTCGACGATAAAATAAAAGATTTTATTTAG
TCTCCAGAAAAAGGGGGGAATGAAAGACCCCACCTGTAGGTTTGGCAAGCTAGCTTAAGTAACGCCATTT
TGCAAGGCATGGAAAAATACATAACTGAGAATAGAGAAGTTCAGATCAAGGTCAGGAACAGATGGAACAG
CTGAATATGGGCCAAACAGGATATCTGTGGTAAGCAGTTCCTGCCCCGGCTCAGGGCCAAGAACAGATGG
AACAGCTGAATATGGGCCAAACAGGATATCTGTGGTAAGCAGTTCCTGCCCCGGCTCAGGGCCAAGAACA
GATGGTCCCCAGATGCGGTCCAGCCCTCAGCAGTTTCTAGAGAACCATCAGATGTTTCCAGGGTGCCCCA
AGGACCTGAAATGACCCTGTGCCTTATTTGAACTAACCAATCAGTTCGCTTCTCGCTTCTGTTCGCGCGC
TTCTGCTCCCCGAGCTCAATAAAAGAGCCCACAACCCCTCACTCGGGGCGCCAGTCCTCCGATTGACTGA
GTCGCCCGGGTACCCGTGTATCCAATAAACCCTCTTGCAGTTGCATCCGACTTGTGGTCTCGCTGTTCCT
TGGGAGGGTCTCCTCTGAGTGATTGACTACCCGTCAGCGGGGGTCTTTCACATGCAGCATGTATCAAAAT
TAATTTGGTTTTTTTTCTTAAGTATTTACATTAAATGGCCATAGTTGCATTAATGAATCGGCCAACGCGC
GGGGAGAGGCGGTTTGCGTATTGGGCGCTCTTCCGCTTCCTCGCTCACTGACTCGCTGCGCTCGGTCGTT
CGGCTGCGGCGAGCGGTATCAGCTCACTCAAAGGCGGTAATACGGTTATCCACAGAATCAGGGGATAACG
CAGGAAAGAACATGTGAGCAAAAGGCCAGCAAAAGGCCAGGAACCGTAAAAAGGCCGCGTTGCTGGCGTT
TTTCCATAGGCTCCGCCCCCCTGACGAGCATCACAAAAATCGACGCTCAAGTCAGAGGTGGCGAAACCCG
ACAGGACTATAAAGATACCAGGCGTTTCCCCCTGGAAGCTCCCTCGTGCGCTCTCCTGTTCCGACCCTGC
CGCTTACCGGATACCTGTCCGCCTTTCTCCCTTCGGGAAGCGTGGCGCTTTCTCATAGCTCACGCTGTAG
GTATCTCAGTTCGGTGTAGGTCGTTCGCTCCAAGCTGGGCTGTGTGCACGAACCCCCCGTTCAGCCCGAC
CGCTGCGCCTTATCCGGTAACTATCGTCTTGAGTCCAACCCGGTAAGACACGACTTATCGCCACTGGCAG
CAGCCACTGGTAACAGGATTAGCAGAGCGAGGTATGTAGGCGGTGCTACAGAGTTCTTGAAGTGGTGGCC
TAACTACGGCTACACTAGAAGAACAGTATTTGGTATCTGCGCTCTGCTGAAGCCAGTTACCTTCGGAAAA
AGAGTTGGTAGCTCTTGATCCGGCAAACAAACCACCGCTGGTAGCGGTGGTTTTTTTGTTTGCAAGCAGC
AGATTACGCGCAGAAAAAAAGGATCTCAAGAAGATCCTTTGATCTTTTCTACGGGGTCTGACGCTCAGTG
GAACGAAAACTCACGTTAAGGGATTTTGGTCATGAGATTATCAAAAAGGATCTTCACCTAGATCCTTTTG
CGGCCGCAAATCAATCTAAAGTATATATGAGTAAACTTGGTCTGACAGTTACCAATGCTTAATCAGTGAG
GCACCTATCTCAGCGATCTGTCTATTTCGTTCATCCATAGTTGCCTGACTCCCCGTCGTGTAGATAACTA
CGATACGGGAGGGCTTACCATCTGGCCCCAGTGCTGCAATGATACCGCGAGACCCACGCTCACCGGCTCC
AGATTTATCAGCAATAAACCAGCCAGCCGGAAGGGCCGAGCGCAGAAGTGGTCCTGCAACTTTATCCGCC
TCCATCCAGTCTATTAATTGTTGCCGGGAAGCTAGAGTAAGTAGTTCGCCAGTTAATAGTTTGCGCAACG
TTGTTGCCATTGCTACAGGCATCGTGGTGTCACGCTCGTCGTTTGGTATGGCTTCATTCAGCTCCGGTTC
CCAACGATCAAGGCGAGTTACATGATCCCCCATGTTGTGCAAAAAAGCGGTTAGCTCCTTCGGTCCTCCG
ATCGTTGTCAGAAGTAAGTTGGCCGCAGTGTTATCACTCATGGTTATGGCAGCACTGCATAATTCTCTTA
CTGTCATGCCATCCGTAAGATGCTTTTCTGTGACTGGTGAGTACTCAACCAAGTCATTCTGAGAATAGTG
TATGCGGCGACCGAGTTGCTCTTGCCCGGCGTCAATACGGGATAATACCGCGCCACATAGCAGAACTTTA
AAAGTGCTCATCATTGGAAAACGTTCTTCGGGGCGAAAACTCTCAAGGATCTTACCGCTGTTGAGATCCA
GTTCGATGTAACCCACTCGTGCACCCAACTGATCTTCAGCATCTTTTACTTTCACCAGCGTTTCTGGGTG
AGCAAAAACAGGAAGGCAAAATGCCGCAAAAAAGGGAATAAGGGCGACACGGAAATGTTGAATACTCATA
CTCTTCCTTTTTCAATGATCCGGCCATTAGCCATATTATTCATTGGTTATATAGCATAAATCAATATTGG
CTATTGGCCATTGCATACGTTGTATCCATATCATAATATGTACATTTATATTGGCTCATGTCCAACATTA
CCGCCATGTTGACATTGATTATTGACTAGTTATTAATAGTAATCAATTACGGGGTCATTAGTTCATAGCC
CATATATGGAGTTCCGCGTTACATAACTTACGGTAAATGGCCCGCCTGGCTGACCGCCCAACGACCCCCG
CCCATTGACGTCAATAATGACGTATGTTCCCATAGTAACGCCAATAGGGACTTTCCATTGACGTCAATGG
GTGGAGTATTTACGGTAAACTGCCCACTTGGCAGTACATCAAGTGTATCATATGCCAAGTACGCCCCCTA
TTGACGTCAATGACGGTAAATGGCCCGCCTGGCATTATGCCCAGTACATGACCTTATGGGACTTTCCTAC
TTGGCAGTACATCTACGTATTAGTCATCGCTATTACCATGGTGATGCGGTTTTGGCAGTACATCAATGGG
CGTGGATAGCGGTTTGACTCACGGGGATTTCCAAGTCTCCACCCCATTGACGTCAATGGGAGTTTGTTTT
GGCACCAAAATCAACGGGACTTTCCAAAATGTCGTAACAACTCCGCCCCAT
Features (pLannotate 1.2.2; 25 found; start..end, strand, type, name):
     54..229     +  LTR            5' LTR (truncated): truncated long terminal repeat from Moloney murine sarcoma virus
    351..625     +  misc_feature   MESV Ψ (fragment): packaging signal of murine embryonic stem cell virus
    692..1108    +  CDS            gag (truncated): truncated Moloney murine leukemia virus (MMLV) gag gene lacking the start codon
   1122..1501    +  enhancer       CMV enhancer: human cytomegalovirus immediate early enhancer
   1503..1779    +  promoter       chicken β-actin promoter: No description available
   1780..2323    +  intron         chimeric intron (fragment): chimera between introns from chicken β-actin and rabbit β-globin
   2312..2765    +  intron         chimeric intron (fragment): chimera between introns from chicken β-actin and rabbit β-globin
   2835..2868    +  protein_bind   lox2272: Cre-mediated recombination occurs in the 8-bp core sequence (GGATACTT). lox2272 sites are compatible with each other, but incompatible with loxP or loxN sites (Lee and Saito, 1988). Cre recombinase
   2869..2918    -  intron         β-globin intron (fragment): internally truncated intron from human β-globin
   2919..2952    +  protein_bind   loxP: Cre-mediated recombination occurs in the 8-bp core sequence (GCATACAT). Cre recombinase
   2964..4292    -  CDS            POU3F2: PO3F2_HUMAN - Also known as BRN2, OCT7, OTF7. Experimental evidence at protein level: Swiss-Prot protein existence level 1. Transcription factor that plays a key role in neuronal differentiation (By similarity). Binds preferentially to the recognition sequence which consists of two distinct half-sites, ('GCAT') and ('TAAT'), separated by a non-conserved spacer region of 0, 2, or 3 nucleotides (By similarity). Acts as a transcriptional activator when binding cooperatively with SOX4, SOX11, or SOX12 to gene promoters (By similarity). The combination of three transcription factors, ASCL1, POU3F2/
   4353..5048    -  CDS            mScarlet-I: mScarlet-I is a basic (constitutively fluorescent) red fluorescent protein published in 2016, derived from synthetic construct. It is reported to be a rapidly-maturing monomer with moderate acid sensitivity.
   5049..5108    -  CDS            Gap43 (fragment): NEUM_RAT - Experimental evidence at protein level: Swiss-Prot protein existence level 1. This protein is associated with nerve growth. It is a major component of the motile 'growth cones' that form the tips of elongating axons. Plays a role in axonal and dendritic filopodia induction (By similarity). From Rattus norvegicus (Rat).
   5123..5156    -  protein_bind   lox2272: Cre-mediated recombination occurs in the 8-bp core sequence (GGATACTT). lox2272 sites are compatible with each other, but incompatible with loxP or loxN sites (Lee and Saito, 1988). Cre recombinase
   5157..5206    -  intron         β-globin intron (fragment): internally truncated intron from human β-globin
   5207..5240    -  protein_bind   loxP: Cre-mediated recombination occurs in the 8-bp core sequence (GCATACAT). Cre recombinase
   5250..5838    +  misc_feature   WPRE: woodchuck hepatitis virus posttranscriptional regulatory element
   5899..6020    +  LTR            3' LTR (ΔU3) (fragment): self-inactivating 3' long terminal repeat (LTR) from Moloney murine leukemia virus
   6021..6490    +  LTR            LTR: long terminal repeat from Moloney murine leukemia virus
   6556..6608    -  CDS            lacI (fragment): lac repressor; lacI; The lac repressor binds to the lac operator to inhibit transcription in E. coli. This inhibition can be relieved by adding lactose or isopropyl-β-D-thiogalactopyranoside (IPTG).
   6791..7379    -  rep_origin     ori: high-copy-number ColE1/pMB1/pBR322/pUC origin of replication
   7539..8399    -  CDS            AmpR: β-lactamase; bla; confers resistance to ampicillin, carbenicillin, and related antibiotics
   8400..8416    -  promoter       AmpR promoter (fragment): bla
   8551..8930    +  enhancer       CMV enhancer: human cytomegalovirus immediate early enhancer
   8931..53      +  promoter       CMV promoter (across the origin): human cytomegalovirus (CMV) immediate early promoter
