[The description below was written by a language model from this plasmid's Addgene catalogue record and pLannotate feature annotations shown in this document.]
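Description:
p194-RV-CAG-dio-mScarlet-T2A-Brn2 is a gammaretroviral (MMLV-type) transfer plasmid for Cre-dependent co-expression of the POU-domain transcription factor Brn2 (Pou3f2) and a red fluorescent reporter. It was made by inserting the 1,329 bp Brn2 coding sequence into the parental p185-RV-CAG-dio-mScarlet-T2A backbone. In bacteria it is maintained through a high-copy ColE1/pUC origin with ampicillin resistance. The viral genome is driven in packaging cells by a CMV enhancer/promoter fused to a truncated 5' LTR, followed by the Ψ packaging signal and a truncated, start-codon-less gag segment that aids encapsidation. A WPRE and 3' LTR sequences, part of which is annotated as a ΔU3 self-inactivating form, close the proviral unit.

The internal expression cassette uses the CAG promoter (CMV enhancer, chicken β-actin promoter and chimeric intron). Downstream, the coding unit sits in reverse orientation between paired lox2272 and loxP sites arranged head-to-head, the classic double-inverted-open-reading-frame (DIO/FLEx) layout. Without Cre the cassette is antisense and untranslated. Cre recombination inverts it and then excises one site of each pair, locking it in the sense orientation. The inverted reading frame begins with a short Gap43 fragment, a feature of the sequence not mentioned in the catalogue entry and likely to be the N-terminal membrane-targeting motif. This is fused to the reporter, which is annotated as mScarlet-I, followed by Brn2. The T2A peptide named in the construct title was not annotated but would fall in the gap between the two genes, yielding separate proteins from one transcript.

The construct suits retroviral delivery to dividing cells such as neural progenitors, restricting Brn2 overexpression and red labelling to Cre-expressing lineages. The sequenced record is 9,081 nt versus a listed size of 9,193 bp. The record does not state the species of the Brn2 insert, which the annotation software matched to the human protein.
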