Addgene plasmid #204741: p194-RV-CAG-dio-mScarlet-T2A-Brn2
Purpose: Conditional expression of target gene Brn2 with fluorescent reporter mScarlet
Depositing lab: Lynette Lim. Depositing organization: Vlaams Instituut voor Biotechnologie (VIB, vzw). Publication: Cortical somatostatin long-range projection neurons and interneurons exhibit divergent developmental trajectories. Fisher J, Verhagen M, Long Z, Moissidis M, Yan Y, He C, Wang J, Micoli E, Alastruey CM, Moors R, Marin O, Mi D, Lim L. Neuron. 2023 Dec 7:S0896-6273(23)00887-5. doi: 10.1016/j.neuron.2023.11.013. PubMed 38086373.
Backbone
  Vector backbone: p185-RV-CAG-dio-mScarlet-T2A
  Total vector size (bp): 9193
  Modifications to backbone: addition of Brn2 sequence
  Vector type: Retroviral
Growth in bacteria
  Bacterial resistance: Ampicillin, 100 μg/mL
  Growth temperature: 37°C
  Growth strain: NEB Stable
  Copy number: High Copy
Gene/Insert
  Gene/Insert name: Brn2 (alt name: Pou3f2)
  Insert size (bp): 1329
  Promoter: CAG
  Cloning method: Restriction Enzyme; 5′ cloning site XhoI (unknown if destroyed); 3′ cloning site PacI (unknown if destroyed)
  Sequencing primers: 5′ GGTGGAACAGTACGAACGCT; 3′ tcactggacgggcgtctg
Terms and licenses: Academic/Nonprofit Terms; Industry Terms: Not Available to Industry
How to cite: p194-RV-CAG-dio-mScarlet-T2A-Brn2 was a gift from Lynette Lim (Addgene plasmid # 204741 ; http://n2t.net/addgene:204741 ; RRID:Addgene_204741)
